>Addgene plasmid #140301 | pDEST40-2XFL-Src-S4-UD-KD | addgene full sequence | sequence record 288243 | Addgene NGS Result
GACGGATCGGGAGATCTCCCGATCCCCTATGGTGCACTCTCAGTACAATCTGCTCTGATGCCGCATAGTT
AAGCCAGTATCTGCTCCCTGCTTGTGTGTTGGAGGTCGCTGAGTAGTGCGCGAGCAAAATTTAAGCTACA
ACAAGGCAAGGCTTGACCGACAATTGCATGAAGAATCTGCTTAGGGTTAGGCGTTTTGCGCTGCTTCGCG
ATGTACGGGCCAGATATACGCGTTGACATTGATTATTGACTAGTTATTAATAGTAATCAATTACGGGGTC
ATTAGTTCATAGCCCATATATGGAGTTCCGCGTTACATAACTTACGGTAAATGGCCCGCCTGGCTGACCG
CCCAACGACCCCCGCCCATTGACGTCAATAATGACGTATGTTCCCATAGTAACGCCAATAGGGACTTTCC
ATTGACGTCAATGGGTGGAGTATTTACGGTAAACTGCCCACTTGGCAGTACATCAAGTGTATCATATGCC
AAGTACGCCCCCTATTGACGTCAATGACGGTAAATGGCCCGCCTGGCATTATGCCCAGTACATGACCTTA
TGGGACTTTCCTACTTGGCAGTACATCTACGTATTAGTCATCGCTATTACCATGGTGATGCGGTTTTGGC
AGTACATCAATGGGCGTGGATAGCGGTTTGACTCACGGGGATTTCCAAGTCTCCACCCCATTGACGTCAA
TGGGAGTTTGTTTTGGCACCAAAATCAACGGGACTTTCCAAAATGTCGTAACAACTCCGCCCCATTGACG
CAAATGGGCGGTAGGCGTGTACGGTGGGAGGTCTATATAAGCAGAGCTCTCTGGCTAACTAGAGAACCCA
CTGCTTACTGGCTTATCGAAATTAATACGACTCACTATAGGGAGACCCAAGCTGGCTAGTTAAGCTATCA
ACAAGTTTGTACAAAAAAGCAGGCTTCGAAGGAGATAGAACCATGGGTAGCAACAAGAGCAAGCCCAAGG
ATGCCAGCCAGCGGCGCCGCAGCCTGGAGCCCGCCGAGAACGTGCACGGCGCTGGCGGGGGCGCTTTCCC
CGCCTCGCAGACCCCCAGCAAGCCAGCCTCGGCCGACGGCCACCGCGGCCCCAGCGCGGCCTTCGCCCCC
GCGGCCGCCGAGCCCAAGCTGTTCGGAGGCTTCAACTCCTCGGACACCGTCAAGCCGCAGACTCAGGGCC
TGGCCAAGGATGCCTGGGAGATCCCTCGGGAGTCGCTGCGGCTGGAGGTCAAGCTGGGCCAGGGCTGCTT
TGGCGAGGTGTGGATGGGGACCTGGAACGGTACCACCAGGGTGGCCATCAAAACCCTGAAGCCTGGCACG
ATGTCTCCAGAGGCCTTCCTGCAGGAGGCCCAGGTCATGAAGAAGCTGAGGCATGAGAAGCTGGTGCAGT
TGTATGCTGTGGTTTCAGAGGAGCCCATTTACATCGTCACGGAGTACATGAGCAAGGGGAGTTTGCTGGA
CTTTCTCAAGGGGGAGACAGGCAAGTACCTGCGGCTGCCTCAGCTGGTGGACATGGCTGCTCAGATCGCC
TCAGGCATGGCGTACGTGGAGCGGATGAACTACGTCCACCGGGACCTTCGTGCAGCCAACATCCTGGTGG
GAGAGAACCTGGTGTGCAAAGTGGCCGACTTTGGGCTGGCTCGGCTCATTGAAGACAATGAGTACACGGC
GCGGCAAGGTGCCAAATTCCCCATCAAGTGGACGGCTCCAGAAGCTGCCCTCTATGGCCGCTTCACCATC
AAGTCGGACGTGTGGTCCTTCGGGATCCTGCTGACTGAGCTCACCACAAAGGGACGGGTGCCCTACCCTG
GGATGGTGAACCGCGAGGTGCTGGACCAGGTGGAGCGGGGCTACCGGATGCCCTGCCCGCCGGAGTGTCC
CGAGTCCCTGCACGACCTCATGTGCCAGTGCTGGCGGAAGGAGCCTGAGGAGCGGCCCACCTTCGAGTAC
CTGCAGGCCTTCCTGGAGGACTACTTCACGTCCACCGAGCCCCAGTACCAGCCCGGGGAGAACCTCGACC
CAGCTTTCTTGTACAAAGTGGTTGATCTAGAGGATTACAAGGATGACGACGATAAGGGAGATTACAAGGA
TGACGACGATAAGTGATCTAGAGGGCCCGCGGTTCGAAGGTAAGCCTATCCCTAACCCTCTCCTCGGTCT
CGATTCTACGCGTACCGGTCATCATCACCATCACCATTGAGTTTAAACCCGCTGATCAGCCTCGACTGTG
CCTTCTAGTTGCCAGCCATCTGTTGTTTGCCCCTCCCCCGTGCCTTCCTTGACCCTGGAAGGTGCCACTC
CCACTGTCCTTTCCTAATAAAATGAGGAAATTGCATCGCATTGTCTGAGTAGGTGTCATTCTATTCTGGG
GGGTGGGGTGGGGCAGGACAGCAAGGGGGAGGATTGGGAAGACAATAGCAGGCATGCTGGGGATGCGGTG
GGCTCTATGGCTTCTGAGGCGGAAAGAACCAGCTGGGGCTCTAGGGGGTATCCCC
[124 nt withheld, positions 2506-2629]
C
[91 nt withheld, positions 2631-2721]
A
[49 nt withheld, positions 2723-2771]
CCTTTGACGTTGGAGTCCACGTTCTTT
[37 nt withheld, positions 2799-2835]
ACCCTATCTCGGTCTATTCTTTTGATTTATAAGGGATTTTGCCGATTTCGGCCTATTGGTTAAAAAATGA
GCTGATTTAACAAAAATTTAACGCGAATTAATTCTGTGGAATGTGTGTCAGTTAGGGTGTGGAAAGTCCC
CAGGCTCCCCAGCAGGCAGAAGTATGCAAAGCATGCATCTCAATTAGTCAGCAACCAGGTGTGGAAAGTC
CCCAGGCTCCCCAGCAGGCAGAAGTATGCAAAGCATGCATCTCAATTAGTCAGCAACCATAGTCCCGCCC
CTAACTCCGCCCATCCCGCCCCTAACTCCGCCCAGTTCCGCCCATTCTCCGCCCCATGGCTGACTAATTT
TTTTTATTTATGCAGAGGCCGAGGCCGCCTCTGCCTCTGAGCTATTCCAGAAGTAGTGAGGAGGCTTTTT
TGGAGGCCTAGGCTTTTGCAAAAAGCTCCCGGGAGCTTGTATATCCATTTTCGGATCTGATCAAGAGACA
GGATGAGGATCGTTTCGCATGATTGAACAAGATGGATTGCACGCAGGTTCTCCGGCCGCTTGGGTGGAGA
GGCTATTCGGCTATGACTGGGCACAACAGACAATCGGCTGCTCTGATGCCGCCGTGTTCCGGCTGTCAGC
GCAGGGGCGCCCGGTTCTTTTTGTCAAGACCGACCTGTCCGGTGCCCTGAATGAACTGCAGGACGAGGCA
GCGCGGCTATCGTGGCTGGCCACGACGGGCGTTCCTTGCGCAGCTGTGCTCGACGTTGTCACTGAAGCGG
GAAGGGACTGGCTGCTATTGGGCGAAGTGCCGGGGCAGGATCTCCTGTCATCTCACCTTGCTCCTGCCGA
GAAAGTATCCATCATGGCTGATGCAATGCGGCGGCTGCATACGCTTGATCCGGCTACCTGCCCATTCGAC
CACCAAGCGAAACATCGCATCGAGCGAGCACGTACTCGGATGGAAGCCGGTCTTGTCGATCAGGATGATC
TGGACGAAGAGCATCAGGGGCTCGCGCCAGCCGAACTGTTCGCCAGGCTCAAGGCGCGCATGCCCGACGG
CGAGGATCTCGTCGTGACCCATGGCGATGCCTGCTTGCCGAATATCATGGTGGAAAATGGCCGCTTTTCT
GGATTCATCGACTGTGGCCGGCTGGGTGTGGCGGACCGCTATCAGGACATAGCGTTGGCTACCCGTGATA
TTGCTGAAGAGCTTGGCGGCGAATGGGCTGACCGCTTCCTCGTGCTTTACGGTATCGCCGCTCCCGATTC
GCAGCGCATCGCCTTCTATCGCCTTCTTGACGAGTTCTTCTGAGCGGGACTCTGGGGTTCGCGAAATGAC
CGACCAAGCGACGCCCAACCTGCCATCACGAGATTTCGATTCCACCGCCGCCTTCTATGAAAGGTTGGGC
TTCGGAATCGTTTTCCGGGACGCCGGCTGGATGATCCTCCAGCGCGGGGATCTCATGCTGGAGTTCTTCG
CCCACCCCAACTTGTTTATTGCAGCTTATAATGGTTACAAATAAAGCAATAGCATCACAAATTTCACAAA
TAAAGCATTTTTTTCACTGCATTCTAGTTGTGGTTTGTCCAAACTCATCAATGTATCTTATCATGTCTGT
ATACCGTCGACCTCTAGCTAGAGCTTGGCGTAATCATGGTCATAGCTGTTTCCTGTGTGAAATTGTTATC
CGCTCACAATTCCACACAACATACGAGCCGGAAGCATAAAGTGTAAAGCCTGGGGTGCCTAATGAGTGAG
CTAACTCACATTAATTGCGTTGCGCTCACTGCCCGCTTTCCAGTCGGGAAACCTGTCGTGCCAGCTGCAT
TAATGAATCGGCCAACGCGCGGGGAGAGGCGGTTTGCGTATTGGGCGCTCTTCCGCTTCCTCGCTCACTG
ACTCGCTGCGCTCGGTCGTTCGGCTGCGGCGAGCGGTATCAGCTCACTCAAAGGCGGTAATACGGTTATC
CACAGAATCAGGGGATAACGCAGGAAAGAACATGTGAGCAAAAGGCCAGCAAAAGGCCAGGAACCGTAAA
AAGGCCGCGTTGCTGGCGTTTTTCCATAGGCTCCGCCCCCCTGACGAGCATCACAAAAATCGACGCTCAA
GTCAGAGGTGGCGAAACCCGACAGGACTATAAAGATACCAGGCGTTTCCCCCTGGAAGCTCCCTCGTGCG
CTCTCCTGTTCCGACCCTGCCGCTTACCGGATACCTGTCCGCCTTTCTCCCTTCGGGAAGCGTGGCGCTT
TCTCATAGCTCACGCTGTAGGTATCTCAGTTCGGTGTAGGTCGTTCGCTCCAAGCTGGGCTGTGTGCACG
AACCCCCCGTTCAGCCCGACCGCTGCGCCTTATCCGGTAACTATCGTCTTGAGTCCAACCCGGTAAGACA
CGACTTATCGCCACTGGCAGCAGCCACTGGTAACAGGATTAGCAGAGCGAGGTATGTAGGCGGTGCTACA
GAGTTCTTGAAGTGGTGGCCTAACTACGGCTACACTAGAAGAACAGTATTTGGTATCTGCGCTCTGCTGA
AGCCAGTTACCTTCGGAAAAAGAGTTGGTAGCTCTTGATCCGGCAAACAAACCACCGCTGGTAGCGGTGG
TTTTTTTGTTTGCAAGCAGCAGATTACGCGCAGAAAAAAAGGATCTCAAGAAGATCCTTTGATCTTTTCT
ACGGGGTCTGACGCTCAGTGGAACGAAAACTCACGTTAAGGGATTTTGGTCATGAGATTATCAAAAAGGA
TCTTCACCTAGATCCTTTTAAATTAAAAATGAAGTTTTAAATCAATCTAAAGTATATATGAGTAAACTTG
GTCTGACAGTTACCAATGCTTAATCAGTGAGGCACCTATCTCAGCGATCTGTCTATTTCGTTCATCCATA
GTTGCCTGACTCCCCGTCGTGTAGATAACTACGATACGGGAGGGCTTACCATCTGGCCCCAGTGCTGCAA
TGATACCGCGAGACCCACGCTCACCGGCTCCAGATTTATCAGCAATAAACCAGCCAGCCGGAAGGGCCGA
GCGCAGAAGTGGTCCTGCAACTTTATCCGCCTCCATCCAGTCTATTAATTGTTGCCGGGAAGCTAGAGTA
AGTAGTTCGCCAGTTAATAGTTTGCGCAACGTTGTTGCCATTGCTACAGGCATCGTGGTGTCACGCTCGT
CGTTTGGTATGGCTTCATTCAGCTCCGGTTCCCAACGATCAAGGCGAGTTACATGATCCCCCATGTTGTG
CAAAAAAGCGGTTAGCTCCTTCGGTCCTCCGATCGTTGTCAGAAGTAAGTTGGCCGCAGTGTTATCACTC
ATGGTTATGGCAGCACTGCATAATTCTCTTACTGTCATGCCATCCGTAAGATGCTTTTCTGTGACTGGTG
AGTACTCAACCAAGTCATTCTGAGAATAGTGTATGCGGCGACCGAGTTGCTCTTGCCCGGCGTCAATACG
GGATAATACCGCGCCACATAGCAGAACTTTAAAAGTGCTCATCATTGGAAAACGTTCTTCGGGGCGAAAA
CTCTCAAGGATCTTACCGCTGTTGAGATCCAGTTCGATGTAACCCACTCGTGCACCCAACTGATCTTCAG
CATCTTTTACTTTCACCAGCGTTTCTGGGTGAGCAAAAACAGGAAGGCAAAATGCCGCAAAAAAGGGAAT
AAGGGCGACACGGAAATGTTGAATACTCATACTCTTCCTTTTTCAATATTATTGAAGCATTTATCAGGGT
TATTGTCTCATGAGCGGATACATATTTGAATGTATTTAGAAAAATAAACAAATAGGGGTTCCGCGCACAT
TTCCCCGAAAAGTGCCACCTGACGTC
Features (pLannotate 1.2.2; 24 found; start..end, strand, type, name):
     28..80      -  misc_feature   bom (fragment): basis of mobility region from pBR322
    235..614     +  enhancer       CMV enhancer: human cytomegalovirus immediate early enhancer
    615..818     +  promoter       CMV promoter: human cytomegalovirus (CMV) immediate early promoter
    814..847     +  LTR            5' LTR (truncated) (fragment): truncated 5' long terminal repeat (LTR) from HIV-1
    863..881     +  promoter       T7 promoter: promoter for bacteriophage T7 RNA polymerase
    911..935     +  protein_bind   attB1: mutant version of attB; recombination site for the Gateway® BP reaction BP Clonase™
    953..2026    +  CDS            SRC (fragment): SRC_HUMAN - Also known as SRC1. Experimental evidence at protein level: Swiss-Prot protein existence level 1. Non-receptor protein tyrosine kinase which is activated following engagement of many different classes of cellular receptors including immune response receptors, integrins and other adhesion receptors, receptor protein tyrosine kinases, G protein-coupled receptors as well as cytokine receptors. Participates in signaling pathways that control a diverse spectrum of biological activities including gene transcription, immune response, cell adhesion, cell cycle progression, apoptosis, migra
   2028..2052    -  protein_bind   attB2: mutant version of attB; recombination site for the Gateway® BP reaction BP Clonase™
   2063..2113    +  CDS            3xFLAG (fragment): three tandem FLAG® epitope tags
   2139..2180    +  CDS            V5 tag: epitope tag from simian virus 5
   2236..2460    +  polyA_signal   bGH poly(A) signal: bovine growth hormone polyadenylation signal
   2464..2485    +  promoter       SV40 promoter (fragment): SV40 enhancer and early promoter
   2506..2934    +  rep_origin     f1 ori (sequence partly withheld): f1 bacteriophage origin of replication; arrow indicates direction of (+) strand synthesis
   2948..3277    +  promoter       SV40 promoter: SV40 enhancer and early promoter
   3344..4135    +  CDS            neo: KKA2_KLEPN - Also known as kan, nptII. Experimental evidence at protein level: Swiss-Prot protein existence level 1. Resistance to kanamycin, neomycin, paromomycin, ribostamycin, butirosin and gentamicin B. From Klebsiella pneumoniae.
   4161..4319    +  CDS            ble (fragment): BLE_KLEPN - Experimental evidence at protein level: Swiss-Prot protein existence level 1. Binding protein with a strong affinity to the bleomycin family of antibiotics. Binds to CL990; an antimitotic-antibiotic compound. From Klebsiella pneumoniae.
   4314..4435    +  polyA_signal   SV40 poly(A) signal: SV40 polyadenylation signal
   4508..4524    -  protein_bind   lac operator: The lac repressor binds to the lac operator to inhibit transcription in E. coli. This inhibition can be relieved by adding lactose or isopropyl-β-D-thiogalactopyranoside (IPTG). lac repressor encoded by lacI
   4532..4562    -  promoter       lac promoter: promoter for the E. coli lac operon
   4577..4598    -  protein_bind   CAP binding site: CAP binding activates transcription in the presence of cAMP. E. coli catabolite activator protein
   4611..4703    -  CDS            lacI (fragment): lac repressor; lacI; The lac repressor binds to the lac operator to inhibit transcription in E. coli. This inhibition can be relieved by adding lactose or isopropyl-β-D-thiogalactopyranoside (IPTG).
   4886..5474    -  rep_origin     ori: high-copy-number ColE1/pMB1/pBR322/pUC origin of replication
   5645..6505    -  CDS            AmpR: β-lactamase; bla; confers resistance to ampicillin, carbenicillin, and related antibiotics
   6506..6610    -  promoter       AmpR promoter: bla
