[The description below was written by a language model from this plasmid's Addgene catalogue record and pLannotate feature annotations shown in this document.]
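Description:
pDEST40-2XFL-Src-S4-UD-KD is a mammalian expression plasmid built by Gateway recombination into a modified pcDNA-DEST40 backbone. It carries a human SRC deletion mutant for structure-function studies. The 1,074 bp insert lacks the SH3 and SH2 domains. As the name indicates, it keeps the N-terminal SH4 segment (S4) and unique domain (UD) joined directly to the kinase domain (KD). The coding fragment is flanked by attB1 and attB2 sites, the scars left by the Gateway reaction. Transcription is driven by the human CMV immediate-early enhancer and promoter and terminated by the bovine growth hormone polyadenylation signal. A T7 promoter lies between the CMV promoter and attB1.

Downstream of attB2, the backbone supplies a C-terminal 2X Flag tag for detection or immunoprecipitation. The annotation software labels this tag as a partial 3xFLAG match. A V5 epitope sequence from the parental vector is also annotated further downstream, but the record does not state whether it is translated as part of the fusion.

An SV40 early promoter drives the neomycin phosphotransferase gene, followed by an SV40 poly(A) signal, which allows G418 selection of stably transfected mammalian cells. In E. coli the plasmid is maintained by a high-copy ColE1/pUC-type origin and selected through the β-lactamase gene for ampicillin resistance. An f1 origin is also present. Other short hits, such as the HIV-1 LTR, ble and lacI fragments, appear to be backbone remnants or partial matches rather than functional parts. The sequenced record is 6,641 nt, which is shorter than the listed 7,100 bp backbone size. One likely reason is that the listed figure describes the destination vector before recombination replaced its Gateway cassette.
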