Addgene plasmid #140301: pDEST40-2XFL-Src-S4-UD-KD
Purpose: Expresses Flag-tagged human Src-S4-UD-KD in mammalian cells for structure-function studies
Depositing lab: Mark Moasser. Depositing organization: University of California, San Francisco (UCSF). Publication: A Dimerization Function in the Intrinsically Disordered N-Terminal Region of Src. Spassov DS, Ruiz-Saenz A, Piple A, Moasser MM. Cell Rep. 2018 Oct 9;25(2):449-463.e4. doi: 10.1016/j.celrep.2018.09.035. PubMed 30304684.
Backbone
  Vector backbone: modified pcDNA-pDEST40
  Backbone manufacturer: modified from ThermoFisher 12274015
  Backbone size w/o insert (bp): 7100
  Vector type: Mammalian Expression
  Selectable markers: Neomycin (select with G418)
Growth in bacteria
  Bacterial resistance: Ampicillin, 100 μg/mL
  Growth temperature: 37°C
  Growth strain: DH5alpha
  Copy number: High Copy
Gene/Insert
  Gene/Insert name: Src deletion mutant (alt name: S4-UD-----KD)
  Species: H. sapiens (human)
  Insert size (bp): 1074
  Mutation: lacks the SH3 and SH2 domains
  Entrez Gene: SRC (a.k.a. ASV, SRC1, THC6, c-SRC, p60-Src)
  Promoter: CMV
  Tag / fusion protein: 2X Flag (C terminal on backbone)
  Cloning method: Gateway Cloning
Terms and licenses: Academic/Nonprofit Terms; Industry Terms: Not Available to Industry
How to cite: pDEST40-2XFL-Src-S4-UD-KD was a gift from Mark Moasser (Addgene plasmid # 140301 ; http://n2t.net/addgene:140301 ; RRID:Addgene_140301)
