>Addgene plasmid #140301 | pDEST40-2XFL-Src-S4-UD-KD | depositor partial sequence | sequence record 272229 | insert
ATGGGTAGCAACAAGAGCAAGCCCAAGGATGCCAGCCAGCGGCGCCGCAGCCTGGAGCCCGCCGAGAACG
TGCACGGCGCTGGCGGGGGCGCTTTCCCCGCCTCGCAGACCCCCAGCAAGCCAGCCTCGGCCGACGGCCA
CCGCGGCCCCAGCGCGGCCTTCGCCCCCGCGGCCGCCGAGCCCAAGCTGTTCGGAGGCTTCAACTCCTCG
GACACCGTCAAGCCGCAGACTCAGGGCCTGGCCAAGGATGCCTGGGAGATCCCTCGGGAGTCGCTGCGGC
TGGAGGTCAAGCTGGGCCAGGGCTGCTTTGGCGAGGTGTGGATGGGGACCTGGAACGGTACCACCAGGGT
GGCCATCAAAACCCTGAAGCCTGGCACGATGTCTCCAGAGGCCTTCCTGCAGGAGGCCCAGGTCATGAAG
AAGCTGAGGCATGAGAAGCTGGTGCAGTTGTATGCTGTGGTTTCAGAGGAGCCCATTTACATCGTCACGG
AGTACATGAGCAAGGGGAGTTTGCTGGACTTTCTCAAGGGGGAGACAGGCAAGTACCTGCGGCTGCCTCA
GCTGGTGGACATGGCTGCTCAGATCGCCTCAGGCATGGCGTACGTGGAGCGGATGAACTACGTCCACCGG
GACCTTCGTGCAGCCAACATCCTGGTGGGAGAGAACCTGGTGTGCAAAGTGGCCGACTTTGGGCTGGCTC
GGCTCATTGAAGACAATGAGTACACGGCGCGGCAAGGTGCCAAATTCCCCATCAAGTGGACGGCTCCAGA
AGCTGCCCTCTATGGCCGCTTCACCATCAAGTCGGACGTGTGGTCCTTCGGGATCCTGCTGACTGAGCTC
ACCACAAAGGGACGGGTGCCCTACCCTGGGATGGTGAACCGCGAGGTGCTGGACCAGGTGGAGCGGGGCT
ACCGGATGCCCTGCCCGCCGGAGTGTCCCGAGTCCCTGCACGACCTCATGTGCCAGTGCTGGCGGAAGGA
GCCTGAGGAGCGGCCCACCTTCGAGTACCTGCAGGCCTTCCTGGAGGACTACTTCACGTCCACCGAGCCC
CAGTACCAGCCCGGGGAGAACCTC
